Addgene plasmid #123959: MTK234_054
Purpose: Encodes the saCas9 CXCR1 (site 3) gRNA expression cassette as a type 234 part to be used in the MTK system
Depositing lab: Hana El-Samad. Depositing organization: University of California, San Francisco (UCSF). Publication: A Toolkit for Rapid Modular Construction of Biological Circuits in Mammalian Cells. Fonseca JP, Bonny AR, Kumar GR, Ng AH, Town J, Wu QC, Aslankoohi E, Chen SY, Dods G, Harrigan P, Osimiri LC, Kistler AL, El-Samad H. ACS Synth Biol. 2019 Nov 15;8(11):2593-2606. doi: 10.1021/acssynbio.9b00322. Epub 2019 Nov 5. PubMed 31686495.
Backbone
  Vector backbone: MTK234_051
  Vector type: Mammalian Expression
Growth in bacteria
  Bacterial resistance: Chloramphenicol, 25 μg/mL
  Growth temperature: 37°C
  Growth strain: DH5alpha
  Copy number: Unknown
Gene/Insert
  Gene/Insert name: CXCR4 sa sgRNA 3
  Species: Synthetic
  Cloning method: Restriction Enzyme; 5′ cloning site unknown (unknown if destroyed); 3′ cloning site unknown (unknown if destroyed)
Terms and licenses: Academic/Nonprofit Terms; Industry Terms: Not Available to Industry
Depositor comments: Please visit https://www.biorxiv.org/content/10.1101/506188v2 for BioRxiv preprint
How to cite: MTK234_054 was a gift from Hana El-Samad (Addgene plasmid # 123959 ; http://n2t.net/addgene:123959 ; RRID:Addgene_123959)
