[The description below was written by a language model from this plasmid's Addgene catalogue record and pLannotate feature annotations shown in this document.]
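Description:
MTK234_054 is a small part plasmid (about 2.1 kb) from the Mammalian Toolkit (MTK), a modular hierarchical cloning system for assembling genetic circuits in mammalian cells. It is catalogued as a mammalian expression vector built on the MTK234_051 backbone, but in practice it is a bacterial storage vector for a "type 234" part, meaning a single part that fills positions 2, 3 and 4 of a transcription unit, the slots otherwise filled by separate parts. It is propagated in E. coli through a high-copy ColE1/pUC-type origin. Selection is with chloramphenicol, provided by the cat gene under its native promoter, and a lambda t0 terminator lies next to the marker.

The payload is a guide RNA expression cassette for Staphylococcus aureus Cas9. The feature table detects the SaCas9 gRNA scaffold (annotated as a fragment), which would sit downstream of the target-specific spacer. It also detects a loxP site a short distance upstream, whose role the record does not explain. No promoter for the guide is annotated. The gap of roughly 110 nt between the loxP site and the scaffold is small, so the element that drives guide transcription is not stated and cannot be inferred from the record.

The record is also inconsistent about the target. The purpose field describes a CXCR1 (site 3) guide, while the insert name reads CXCR4 sa sgRNA 3, so the target should be confirmed from the spacer sequence before use. The plasmid is intended as a building block to be combined with other MTK parts into larger constructs that deliver an SaCas9 guide to mammalian cells.
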