Features (pLannotate 1.2.2; 6 found; start..end, strand, type, name):
    127..715     +  rep_origin     ori: high-copy-number ColE1/pMB1/pBR322/pUC origin of replication
   1024..1057    +  protein_bind   loxP: Cre-mediated recombination occurs in the 8-bp core sequence (GCATACAT). Cre recombinase
   1169..1240    +  misc_RNA       Sa gRNA scaffold (fragment): guide RNA scaffold for the Staphylococcus aureus CRISPR/Cas9 system
   1265..1299    -  terminator     lambda t0 terminator: minimal transcription terminator from phage lambda (Scholtissek and Grosse, 1987)
   1373..2029    -  CDS            cat: CAT_ECOLX - Experimental evidence at protein level: Swiss-Prot protein existence level 1. This enzyme is an effector of chloramphenicol resistance in bacteria. From Escherichia coli. This protein is used as a marker in many commonly used cloning vectors, such as pACYC184.
   2030..43      -  promoter       cat promoter (across the origin): promoter of the E. coli cat gene encoding chloramphenicol acetyltransferase
>Addgene plasmid #123959 | MTK234_054 | addgene full sequence | sequence record 251648 | Addgene NGS Result
GATCTTATTTCATTATGGTGAAAGTTGGAACCTCTTACGTGCCCGATCAATCATGACCAAAATCCCTTAA
CGTGAGTTTTCGTTCCACTGAGCGTCAGACCCCGTAGAAAAGATCAAAGGATCTTCTTGAGATCCTTTTT
TTCTGCGCGTAATCTGCTGCTTGCAAACAAAAAAACCACCGCTACCAGCGGTGGTTTGTTTGCCGGATCA
AGAGCTACCAACTCTTTTTCCGAAGGTAACTGGCTTCAGCAGAGCGCAGATACCAAATACTGTTCTTCTA
GTGTAGCCGTAGTTAGGCCACCACTTCAAGAACTCTGTAGCACCGCCTACATACCTCGCTCTGCTAATCC
TGTTACCAGTGGCTGCTGCCAGTGGCGATAAGTCGTGTCTTACCGGGTTGGACTCAAGACGATAGTTACC
GGATAAGGCGCAGCGGTCGGGCTGAACGGGGGGTTCGTGCACACAGCCCAGCTTGGAGCGAACGACCTAC
ACCGAACTGAGATACCTACAGCGTGAGCTATGAGAAAGCGCCACGCTTCCCGAAGGGAGAAAGGCGGACA
GGTATCCGGTAAGCGGCAGGGTCGGAACAGGAGAGCGCACGAGGGAGCTTCCAGGGGGAAACGCCTGGTA
TCTTTATAGTCCTGTCGGGTTTCGCCACCTCTGACTTGAGCGTCGATTTTTGTGATGCTCGTCAGGGGGG
CGGAGCCTATGGAAAAACGCCAGCAACGCGGCCTTTTTACGGTTCCTGGCCTTTTGCTGGCCTTTTGCTC
ACATGTTCTTTCCTGCGTTATCCCCTGATTCTGTGGATAACCGTAGTCGGTCTCAAACGGATCCGACGCG
CCATCTCTAGGCCCGCGCCGGCCCCCTCGCACGGACTTGTGGGAGAAGCTCGGCTACTCCCCTGCCCCGG
TTAATTTGCATATAATATTTCCTAGTAACTATAGAGGCTTAATGTGCGATAAAAGACAGATAATCTGTTC
TTTTTAATACTAGCTACATTTTACATGATAGGCTTGGATTTCTATAACTTCGTATAGCATACATTATACG
AAGTTATAAACAGCACAAAAGGAAACTCACCCTAACTGTAAAGTAATTGTGTGTTTTGAGACTATAAGTA
TCCCTTGGAGAACCACCTTGTTGGGGCGGAGAGGTGCGCGGCTTGTTATAGTACTCTGGAAACAGAATCT
ACTATAACAAGGCAAAATGCCGTGTTTATCTCGTCAACTTGTTGGCGAGATTTTTTTGCTGTGAGACCAG
ACCAATAAAAAACGCCCGGCGGCAACCGAGCGTTCTGAACAAATCCAGATGGAGTTCTGAGGTCATTACT
GGATCTATCAACAGGAGTCCAAGCGAGCTCGATATCAAATTACGCCCCGCCCTGCCACTCATCGCAGTAC
TGTTGTAATTCATTAAGCATTCTGCCGACATGGAAGCCATCACAAACGGCATGATGAACCTGAATCGCCA
GCGGCATCAGCACCTTGTCGCCTTGCGTATAATATTTGCCCATGGTGAAAACGGGGGCGAAGAAGTTGTC
CATATTGGCCACGTTTAAATCAAAACTGGTGAAACTCACCCAGGGATTGGCTGAAACGAAAAACATATTC
TCAATAAACCCTTTAGGGAAATAGGCCAGGTTTTCACCGTAACACGCCACATCTTGCGAATATATGTGTA
GAAACTGCCGGAAATCGTCGTGGTATTCACTCCAGAGCGATGAAAACGTTTCAGTTTGCTCATGGAAAAC
GGTGTAACAAGGGTGAACACTATCCCATATCACCAGCTCACCGTCTTTCATTGCCATACGAAATTCCGGA
TGAGCATTCATCAGGCGGGCAAGAATGTGAATAAAGGCCGGATAAAACTTGTGCTTATTTTTCTTTACGG
TCTTTAAAAAGGCCGTAATATCCAGCTGAACGGTCTGGTTATAGGTACATTGAGCAACTGACTGAAATGC
CTCAAAATGTTCTTTACGATGCCATTGGGATATATCAACGGTGGTATATCCAGTGATTTTTTTCTCCATT
TTAGCTTCCTTAGCTCCTGAAAATCTCGATAACTCAAAAAATACGCCCGGTAGT
